>Addgene plasmid #57720 | Dendra2-FYN-N-10 | depositor partial sequence | sequence record 88874 | insert sequence
GGACGGTCAGATCCGCTAGCGCCACCATGGGCTGTGTGCAATGTAAGGATAAAGAAGCAACAAAACTGAC
GGAGGAGAGGGACGGCAGCCTGAACCAGAGCTCTGGGTACCGCTATGGCACAGACCCCACCCCTCAGCAC
TACCCCAGCTTCGGTGTGACCTCCATCCCCAACTACAACAACTTCCACGCAGCCGGGGGCCAAGGACTCA
CCGTCTTTGGAGGTGTGAACTCTTCGTCTCATACGGGGACCTTGCGTACGAGAGGAGGAACAGGAGTGAC
ACTCTTTGTGGCCCTTTATGACTATGAAGCACGGACAGAAGATGACCTGAGTTTTCACAAAGGAGAAAAA
TTTCAAATATTGAACAGCTCGGAAGGAGATTGGTGGGAAGCCCGCTCCTTGACAACTGGAGAGACAGGTT
ACATTCCCAGCAATTATGTGGCTCCAGTTGACTCTATCCAGGCAGAAGAGTGGTACTTTGGAAAACTTGG
CCGAAAAGATGCTGAGCGACAGCTATTGTCCTTTGGAAACCCAAGAGGTACCTTTCTTATCCGCGAGAGT
GAAACCACCAAAGGTGCCTATTCACTTTCTATCCGTGATTGGGATGATATGAAAGGAGACCATGTCAAAC
ATTATAAAATTCGCAAACTTGACAATGGTGGATACTACATTACCACCCGGGCCCAGTTTGAAACACTTCA
GCAGCTTGTACAACATTACTCAGGTACCTGGAATGGAAACACAAAAGTAGCCATAAAGACTCTTAAACCA
GGCACAATGTCCCCCGAATCATTCCTTGAGGAAGCGCAGATCATGAAGAAGCTGAAGCACGACAAGCTGG
TCCAGCTCTATGCAGTGGTGTCTGAGGAGCCCATCTACATCGTCACCGAGTATATGAACAAAGGAAGTTT
ACTGGATTTCTTAAAAGATGGAGAAGGAAGAGCTCTGAAATTACCAAATCTTGTGGACATGGCAGCACAG
GTGGCTGCAGGAATGGCTTACATCGAGCGCATGAATTATATCCATAGAGATCTGCGATCAGCAAACATTC
TAGTGGGGAATGGACTCATATGCAAGATTGCTGACTTCGGATTGGCCCGATTGATAGAAGACAATGAGTA
CACAGCAAGACAAGGTGCAAAGTTCCCCATCAAGTGGACGGCCCCCGAGGCAGCCCTGTACGGGAGGTTC
ACAATCAAGTCTGACGTGTGGTCTTTTGGAATCTTACTCACAGAGCTGGTCACCAAAGGAAGAGTGCCAT
ACCCAGGCATGAACAACCGGGAGGTGCTGGAGCAGGTGGAGCGAGGCTACAGGATGCCCTGCCCGCAGGA
CTGCCCCATCTCTCTGCATGAGCTCATGATCCACTGCTGGAAAAAGGACCCTGAAGAACGCCCCACTTTT
GAGTACTTGCAGAGCTTCCTGGAAGACTACTTTACCGCGACAGAGCCCCAGTACCAACCTGGTGAAAACC
TGGCATCCAGCGGGGATCCACCGGTCGCCACCATGAACACCCCGGGAATTAACCTGATCAAGGAGGACAT
GCGCGTGAAGGTGCACATGGAGGGCAACGTGAACGGCCACGCCTTCGTGATCGAGGGCGAGGGCAAGGGC
AAGCCCTACGAGGGCACCCAGACCGCCAACCTGACCGTGAAGGAGGGCGCCCCCCTGCCCTTCAGCTACG
ACATCCTGACCACCGCCGTGCACTACGGCAACCGGGTGTTCACCAAGTACCCCGAGGACATCCCCGACTA
CTTCAAGCAGAGCTTCCCCGAGGGCTACAGCTGGGAGCGCACCATGACCTTCGAGGACAAGGGCATCTGC
ACCATCCGCAGCGACATCAGCCTGGAGGGCGACTGCTTCTTCCAGAACGTGCGCTTCAAGGGCACCAACT
TCCCCCCCAACGGCCCCGTGATGCAGAAGAAGACCCTGAAGTGGGAGCCCAGCACCGAGAAGCTGCACGT
GCGCGACGGCCTGCTGGTGGGCAACATCAACATGGCCCTGCTGCTGGAGGGCGGCGGCCACTACCTGTGC
GACTTCAAGACCACCTACAAGGCCAAGAAGGTGGTGCAGCTGCCCGACGCCCACTTCGTGGACCACCGCA
TCGAGATCCTGGGCAACGACAGCGACTACAACAAGGTGAAGCTGTACGAGCACGCCGTGGCCCGCTACAG
CCCCCTGCCCAGCCAGGTGTGGTAAGCGGCCGCGACTCTAGATCATAATCAGCCATACCACATT
