>Addgene plasmid #57720 | Dendra2-FYN-N-10 | addgene partial sequence | sequence record 151755 | SV40pA-R 5'-GAAATTTGTGATGCTATTGC-3'
ATAAACAGTTAACAACAACAATTGCATTCATTTTATGTTTCAGGTTCAGGGGGAGGTGTGGGAGGTTTTT
TAAAGCAAGTAAAACCTCTACAAATGTGGTATGGCTGATTATGATCTAGAGTCGCGGCCGCTTACCACAC
CTGGCTGGGCAGGGGGCTGTAGCGGGCCACGGCGTGCTCGTACAGCTTCACCTTGTTGTAGTCGCTGTCG
TTGCCCAGGATCTCGATGCGGTGGTCCACGAAGTGGGCGTCGGGCAGCTGCACCACCTTCTTGGCCTTGT
AGGTGGTCTTGAAGTCGCACAGGTAGTGGCCGCCGCCCTCCAGCAGCAGGGCCATGTTGATGTTGCCCAC
CAGCAGGCCGTCGCGCACGTGCAGCTTCTCGGTGCTGGGCTCCCACTTCAGGGTCTTCTTCTGCATCACG
GGGCCGTTGGGGGGGAAGTTGGTGCCCTTGAAGCGCACGTTCTGGAAGAAGCAGTCGCCCTCCAGGCTGA
TGTCGCTGCGGATGGTGCAGATGCCCTTGTCCTCGAAGGTCATGGTGCGCTCCCAGCTGTAGCCCTCGGG
GAAGCTCTGCTTGAAGTAGTCGGGGATGTCCTCGGGGTACTTGGTGAACACCCGGTTGCCGTAGTGCACG
GCGGTGGTCAGGATGTCGTAGCTGAAGGGCAGGGGGGCGCCCTCCTTCACGGTCAGGTTGGCGGTCTGGG
TGCCCTCGTAGGGCTTGCCCTTGCCCTCGCCCTCGATCACGAAGGCGTGGCCGTTCACGTTGCCCTCCAT
GTGCACCTTCACGCGCATGTCCTCCTTGATCAGGTTAATTCCCGGGGTGTTCATGGTGGCGACCGGTGGA
TCCCCGCTGGATGCCAGGTTTTCACCAGGTTGGTACTGGGGCTCTGTCGCGGTAA
