[The description below was written by a language model from this plasmid's Addgene catalogue record.]
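Description:
Dendra2-FYN-N-10 is a mammalian expression plasmid built on the Dendra2-N1 backbone (about 4.75 kb without the insert), designed to express human FYN as a fusion with the photoconvertible fluorescent protein Dendra2. The plasmid is maintained at high copy number in E. coli under kanamycin selection. It also carries a neomycin resistance marker, so transfected mammalian cells can be selected with G418. No feature table accompanies the record, so the origin of replication and other backbone elements are not itemised. The use of an SV40 polyadenylation primer for sequencing does suggest that an SV40 polyA signal lies downstream of the fusion cassette.

The insert is the coding sequence of FYN, a Src-family non-receptor tyrosine kinase that associates with cellular membranes, and it is transcribed from the strong constitutive CMV promoter. Dendra2 is supplied by the backbone and sits at the C terminus of FYN, which leaves the kinase's N terminus free. In Src-family kinases this region generally mediates membrane attachment through lipid modification. The "10" in the name may refer to the length of the linker between the two proteins, but the record does not say so, and the cloning method is listed as unknown.

Dendra2 emits green light in its initial state (excitation about 490 nm, emission about 507 nm). After photoconversion it shifts irreversibly to a red state (excitation about 553 nm, emission about 573 nm). The construct is described as a localization marker for a membrane-associated kinase. It is suited to live-cell imaging of FYN distribution, and photoconversion should allow a selected population of the fusion protein to be highlighted and tracked over time.
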