Addgene plasmid #57720: Dendra2-FYN-N-10
Purpose: Localization: Membrane Associated Kinase, Excitation: 490 / 553, Emission: 507 / 573
Depositing lab: Michael Davidson. Depositing organization: Florida State University, Tallahassee.
Backbone
  Vector backbone: Dendra2-N1
  Backbone size w/o insert (bp): 4750
  Vector type: Mammalian Expression
  Selectable markers: Neomycin (select with G418)
Growth in bacteria
  Bacterial resistance: Kanamycin, 50 μg/mL
  Growth temperature: 37°C
  Growth strain: DH5alpha
  Copy number: High Copy
Gene/Insert
  Gene/Insert name: FYN (alt name: NM_153048.1)
  Species: H. sapiens (human)
  Entrez Gene: FYN (a.k.a. SLK, SYN, p59-FYN)
  Promoter: CMV
  Tag / fusion protein: Dendra2 (C terminal on backbone)
  Cloning method: Unknown
  Sequencing primers: 5′ CMV-F; 3′ SV40pA-R
Terms and licenses: Academic/Nonprofit Terms; Industry Terms
Depositor comments: . Excitation = 490 / 553; Emission = 507 / 573
How to cite: Dendra2-FYN-N-10 was a gift from Michael Davidson (Addgene plasmid # 57720 ; http://n2t.net/addgene:57720 ; RRID:Addgene_57720)
